Addgene plasmid #238192: pGFP_1
Purpose: (Empty Backbone) Empty lentiviral vector for expressing protein sequences fused to GFP, under a TRE3GV promoter
Depositing lab: Feng Zhang. Depositing organization: Broad Institute.
Backbone
  Vector backbone: pLenti CMV rtTA3 Blast (w756-1) (Addgene #26429)
  Backbone manufacturer: Eric Campeau
  Vector type: Mammalian Expression, Lentiviral
  Selectable markers: Puromycin
  Tag / fusion protein: GFP (N terminal on backbone); SV40 (N terminal on backbone)
Growth in bacteria
  Bacterial resistance: Ampicillin, 100 μg/mL
  Growth temperature: 37°C
  Growth strain: NEB Stable
  Copy number: High Copy
Gene/Insert
  Gene/Insert name: None
  Tag / fusion protein: GFP (N terminal on backbone); SV40 (N terminal on backbone)
Terms and licenses: Academic/Nonprofit Terms; Industry Terms: Not Available to Industry
How to cite: pGFP_1 was a gift from Feng Zhang (Addgene plasmid # 238192 ; http://n2t.net/addgene:238192 ; RRID:Addgene_238192)
