[The description below was written by a language model from this plasmid's Addgene catalogue record and pLannotate feature annotations shown in this document.]
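Description:
pGFP_1 is an empty lentiviral backbone for doxycycline-inducible expression of proteins fused to GFP in mammalian cells, derived according to the record from pLenti CMV rtTA3 Blast. It is maintained in E. coli as a high-copy plasmid through a ColE1/pUC-type origin with ampicillin resistance (AmpR), and it also carries an f1 origin plus remnants of cloning-vector sequence (lac promoter/operator, lacZα fragment, T3 and T7 promoters). The viral framework is third-generation in style: an RSV promoter drives a truncated HIV-1 5' LTR, followed by the Ψ packaging signal with a gag fragment, the RRE for Rev-dependent export of genomic RNA, and the cPPT/CTS. A second truncated LTR closes the transfer cassette, followed by an SV40 poly(A) signal and SV40 origin outside it.

Within the proviral region, a TRE3GV promoter, a Tet-responsive promoter optimised for retroviral and lentiviral contexts, controls the expression cassette. It needs a Tet-On transactivator, which is not annotated on this plasmid and so would presumably be supplied separately. About 2 kb lies between the promoter and the GFP coding sequence. The only annotation there is a reverse-strand match to a Staphylococcus aureus deoC1 gene, which may be stuffer sequence replaced during cloning, though the record does not say so. The catalogue lists GFP and an "SV40" tag (possibly the SV40 nuclear localisation signal, not specified) as N-terminal on the backbone. The exact fusion orientation relative to the cloning site cannot be confirmed from the feature table. A WPRE follows GFP to enhance transcript expression, and a downstream SV40 promoter drives puromycin N-acetyltransferase for selecting transduced cells. The vector is intended for cloning protein sequences as inducible GFP fusions.
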