Features (pLannotate 1.2.2; 29 found; start..end, strand, type, name):
      1..121     +  rep_origin     RSF ori (fragment): Plasmids containing the RSF 1030 origin of replication can be propagated in E. coli cells that contain additional plasmids with compatible origins.
    123..215     +  CDS            lacI (fragment): lac repressor; lacI; The lac repressor binds to the lac operator to inhibit transcription in E. coli. This inhibition can be relieved by adding lactose or isopropyl-β-D-thiogalactopyranoside (IPTG).
    228..249     +  protein_bind   CAP binding site: CAP binding activates transcription in the presence of cAMP. E. coli catabolite activator protein
    264..294     +  promoter       lac promoter: promoter for the E. coli lac operon
    302..318     +  protein_bind   lac operator: The lac repressor binds to the lac operator to inhibit transcription in E. coli. This inhibition can be relieved by adding lactose or isopropyl-β-D-thiogalactopyranoside (IPTG). lac repressor encoded by lacI
    363..381     +  promoter       T3 promoter: promoter for bacteriophage T3 RNA polymerase
    409..635     +  promoter       RSV promoter: Rous sarcoma virus enhancer/promoter
    636..816     +  LTR            5' LTR (truncated): truncated 5' long terminal repeat (LTR) from HIV-1
    863..988     +  misc_feature   HIV-1 Ψ: packaging signal of human immunodeficiency virus type 1
    972..1335    +  CDS            HIV-1 gag (fragment): gag protein from human immunodeficiency virus 1; gag
   1481..1714    +  misc_feature   RRE: The Rev response element (RRE) of HIV-1 allows for Rev-dependent mRNA export from the nucleus to the cytoplasm.
   2091..2191    +  CDS            Rev (fragment): human immunodeficiency virus 1 (HIV-1) Rev protein; rev; enhances nuclear export of unspliced and incompletely spliced viral mRNAs
   2210..2326    +  misc_feature   cPPT/CTS: central polypurine tract and central termination sequence of HIV-1
   2394..2743    +  promoter       TRE3GV promoter: 3rd-generation Tet-responsive promoter that can be activated by binding of Tet-On® 3G, optimized for retroviral and lentiviral vectors
   2945..3604    -  CDS            deoC1: DEOC1_STAAN - Also known as dra. Experimental evidence at protein level: Swiss-Prot protein existence level 1. Catalyzes a reversible aldol reaction between acetaldehyde and D-glyceraldehyde 3-phosphate to generate 2-deoxy-D-ribose 5- phosphate. From Staphylococcus aureus (strain N315).
   4733..5447    +  CDS            GFP (fragment): Aequoria victoria green fluorescent protein
   5499..6087    +  misc_feature   WPRE: woodchuck hepatitis virus posttranscriptional regulatory element
   6143..6472    +  promoter       SV40 promoter: SV40 enhancer and early promoter
   6526..7123    +  CDS            PuroR (fragment): puromycin N-acetyltransferase; pac from Streptomyces; confers resistance to puromycin
   7115..7264    +  CDS            nef (fragment): NEF_HV1LA - Experimental evidence at protein level: Swiss-Prot protein existence level 1. Extracellular Nef protein targets CD4(+) T-lymphocytes for apoptosis by interacting with CXCR4 surface receptors. From Human immunodeficiency virus type 1 group M subtype B (isolate Lai) (HIV-1).
   7250..7430    +  LTR            5' LTR (truncated): truncated 5' long terminal repeat (LTR) from HIV-1
   7502..7623    +  polyA_signal   SV40 poly(A) signal: SV40 polyadenylation signal
   7663..7798    +  rep_origin     SV40 ori: SV40 origin of replication
   7819..7837    -  promoter       T7 promoter: promoter for bacteriophage T7 RNA polymerase
   7845..8000    +  CDS            lacZα (fragment): LacZα fragment of β-galactosidase; lacZ fragment
   8005..8433    +  rep_origin     f1 ori (sequence partly withheld): f1 bacteriophage origin of replication; arrow indicates direction of (+) strand synthesis
   8486..8590    +  promoter       AmpR promoter: bla
   8591..9451    +  CDS            AmpR: β-lactamase; bla; confers resistance to ampicillin, carbenicillin, and related antibiotics
   9622..10210   +  rep_origin     ori: high-copy-number ColE1/pMB1/pBR322/pUC origin of replication
>Addgene plasmid #238192 | pGFP_1 | addgene full sequence | sequence record 472672 | Addgene NGS Result
TTCTTTCCTGCGTTATCCCCTGATTCTGTGGATAACCGTATTACCGCCTTTGAGTGAGCTGATACCGCTC
GCCGCAGCCGAACGACCGAGCGCAGCGAGTCAGTGAGCGAGGAAGCGGAAGAGCGCCCAATACGCAAACC
GCCTCTCCCCGCGCGTTGGCCGATTCATTAATGCAGCTGGCACGACAGGTTTCCCGACTGGAAAGCGGGC
AGTGAGCGCAACGCAATTAATGTGAGTTAGCTCACTCATTAGGCACCCCAGGCTTTACACTTTATGCTTC
CGGCTCGTATGTTGTGTGGAATTGTGAGCGGATAACAATTTCACACAGGAAACAGCTATGACCATGATTA
CGCCAAGCGCGCAATTAACCCTCACTAAAGGGAACAAAAGCTGGAGCTGCAAGCTTAATGTAGTCTTATG
CAATACTCTTGTAGTCTTGCAACATGGTAACGATGAGTTAGCAACATGCCTTACAAGGAGAGAAAAAGCA
CCGTGCATGCCGATTGGTGGAAGTAAGGTGGTACGATCGTGCCTTATTAGGAAGGCAACAGACGGGTCTG
ACATGGATTGGACGAACCACTGAATTGCCGCATTGCAGAGATATTGTATTTAAGTGCCTAGCTCGATACA
TAAACGGGTCTCTCTGGTTAGACCAGATCTGAGCCTGGGAGCTCTCTGGCTAACTAGGGAACCCACTGCT
TAAGCCTCAATAAAGCTTGCCTTGAGTGCTTCAAGTAGTGTGTGCCCGTCTGTTGTGTGACTCTGGTAAC
TAGAGATCCCTCAGACCCTTTTAGTCAGTGTGGAAAATCTCTAGCAGTGGCGCCCGAACAGGGACTTGAA
AGCGAAAGGGAAACCAGAGGAGCTCTCTCGACGCAGGACTCGGCTTGCTGAAGCGCGCACGGCAAGAGGC
GAGGGGCGGCGACTGGTGAGTACGCCAAAAATTTTGACTAGCGGAGGCTAGAAGGAGAGAGATGGGTGCG
AGAGCGTCAGTATTAAGCGGGGGAGAATTAGATCGCGATGGGAAAAAATTCGGTTAAGGCCAGGGGGAAA
GAAAAAATATAAATTAAAACATATAGTATGGGCAAGCAGGGAGCTAGAACGATTCGCAGTTAATCCTGGC
CTGTTAGAAACATCAGAAGGCTGTAGACAAATACTGGGACAGCTACAACCATCCCTTCAGACAGGATCAG
AAGAACTTAGATCATTATATAATACAGTAGCAACCCTCTATTGTGTGCATCAAAGGATAGAGATAAAAGA
CACCAAGGAAGCTTTAGACAAGATAGAGGAAGAGCAAAACAAAAGTAAGACCACCGCACAGCAAGCGGCC
GCTGATCTTCAGACCTGGAGGAGGAGATATGAGGGACAATTGGAGAAGTGAATTATATAAATATAAAGTA
GTAAAAATTGAACCATTAGGAGTAGCACCCACCAAGGCAAAGAGAAGAGTGGTGCAGAGAGAAAAAAGAG
CAGTGGGAATAGGAGCTTTGTTCCTTGGGTTCTTGGGAGCAGCAGGAAGCACTATGGGCGCAGCGTCAAT
GACGCTGACGGTACAGGCCAGACAATTATTGTCTGGTATAGTGCAGCAGCAGAACAATTTGCTGAGGGCT
ATTGAGGCGCAACAGCATCTGTTGCAACTCACAGTCTGGGGCATCAAGCAGCTCCAGGCAAGAATCCTGG
CTGTGGAAAGATACCTAAAGGATCAACAGCTCCTGGGGATTTGGGGTTGCTCTGGAAAACTCATTTGCAC
CACTGCTGTGCCTTGGAATGCTAGTTGGAGTAATAAATCTCTGGAACAGATTTGGAATCACACGACCTGG
ATGGAGTGGGACAGAGAAATTAACAATTACACAAGCTTAATACACTCCTTAATTGAAGAATCGCAAAACC
AGCAAGAAAAGAATGAACAAGAATTATTGGAATTAGATAAATGGGCAAGTTTGTGGAATTGGTTTAACAT
AACAAATTGGCTGTGGTATATAAAATTATTCATAATGATAGTAGGAGGCTTGGTAGGTTTAAGAATAGTT
TTTGCTGTACTTTCTATAGTGAATAGAGTTAGGCAGGGATATTCACCATTATCGTTTCAGACCCACCTCC
CAACCCCGAGGGGACCCGACAGGCCCGAAGGAATAGAAGAAGAAGGTGGAGAGAGAGACAGAGACAGATC
CATTCGATTAGTGAACGGATCTCGACGGTATCGGTTAACTTTTAAAAGAAAAGGGGGGATTGGGGGGTAC
AGTGCAGGGGAAAGAATAGTAGACATAATAGCAACAGACATACAAACTAAAGAATTACAAAAACAAATTA
CAAAATTCAAAATTTTATCGATCGGGTTTATTACAGGGACAGCAGAGATCCAGTTTATCGATGAGGCCCT
TTCGTCTTCACTCGAGTTTACTCCCTATCAGTGATAGAGAACGTATGAAGAGTTTACTCCCTATCAGTGA
TAGAGAACGTATGCAGACTTTACTCCCTATCAGTGATAGAGAACGTATAAGGAGTTTACTCCCTATCAGT
GATAGAGAACGTATGACCAGTTTACTCCCTATCAGTGATAGAGAACGTATCTACAGTTTACTCCCTATCA
GTGATAGAGAACGTATATCCAGTTTACTCCCTATCAGTGATAGAGAACGTATGTCGAGGTAGGCGTGTAC
GGTGGGCGCCTATAAAAGCAGAGCTCGTTTAGTGAACCGTCAGATCGCCTGGAGCAATTCCACAACACTT
TTGTCTTATACTTACGCGTGACAAATTGCCCGGGCTGTGAGACGGTTGTAAATGAGCACACAAAATACAC
ATGCTAAAATATTATATTCTATGACCTTTATAAAATCAACCAAAATCTTCTTTTTAATAACTTTAGTATC
AATAATTAGAATTTTTATGTTCCTTTTTGCAAACTTTTAATAAAAATGAGCAAAATAAAAAAACGCTAGT
TTTAGTAACTCGCGTTGTTTTCTTCACCTTTAATAATAGCTACTCCACCACTTGTTCCTAAGCGGTCAGC
TCCTGCTTCAATCATTTTTTGAGCATCTTCAAATGTTCTAACTCCACCAGCTGCTTTAACTAAAGCATTG
TCTTTAACAACTGACTTCATTAGTTTAACATCTTCAAATGTTGCACCTGATTTTGAAAATCCTGTTGATG
TTTTAACAAATTCTAATCCAGCTTCAACAGCTATTTCACAAGCTTTCATGATTTCTTCTTTTGTTAATAA
ACAATTTTCCATAATACATTTAACAACATGTGATCCAGCTGCTTTTTTTACAGCTTTCATGTCTTCTAAA
ACTAATTCATAATTTTTGTCTTTTAATGCACCAATATTTAATACCATATCAATTTCTGTTGCACCATCTT
TAATTGCTTCAGAAACTTCGAATGCTTTTGTAGCTGTTGTGCATGCACCTAGAGGAAAACCTACAACATT
TGTTATTCCTACATTTGTGCCTTTTAATAATTCTTTACAATAGCTTGTTCAATATGAATTAACACAAACT
GTTGCAAAATCAAATTCAATTGCTTCATCACATAATTGTTTAATTTCAGCTTTCGTAGCATCTTGTTTTA
ATAATGTGTGATCTATATATTTGTTTAGTTTCATTTTTTCTCCTATATATTCATTTTTAATTTTAATTCT
TTAATAATTTCGTCTACTTTAACTTTAGCGTTTTGAACAGATTCACCAACACCTATAAAATAAATTTTTA
GTTTAGGTTCAGTTCCACTTGGGCGAACAGCAAATCATGACTTATCTTCTAAATAAAATTTTAGTAAGTC
TTGTCCTGGCATATTATACATTCCATCGATGTAGTCTTCAACATTAACAACTTTAAGTCCAGCAATTTGA
GTTAAGGGTGTTGCTCTCAATGATTTCATTAATGGTTCAATTTTTAATTTCTTTTCTTCTGGTTTAAAAT
TCAAGTTTAAAGTGAAAGTGTAATATGCACCCATTTCTTTAAATAAATCTTCTAAATAGTCTACTAATGT
TTTATTTTGTTTTTTATAAAATCAAGCAGCCTCTGCTATTAATATAGAAGCTTGTATTCCATCTTTATCT
CTAGCTGAGTCATCAATTACATATCCATAACTTTCTTCATAAGCAAAAACAAAATTTAATCCGTTATCTT
CTTCTTTAGCAATTTCTCTACCCATTCATTTAAATCCAGTTAAAGTTTTTACAATATTAACTCCATATTT
TTCATGAGCGATTCTATCACCCAAATCACTTGTTACAAAACTTGAATATAGAGCCGGATTTTTTGGAATG
CTATTTAAGCGTTTTAGATTTGATAATTTTCAATCAATTAAAATTGGTCCTGTTTGATTTCCATCTAATC
TTACAAAATGACCATCATGTTTTATTGCCATTCCAAATCTGTCAGCATCTGGGTCATTCATAATAATAAT
ATCTGCATCATGTTTAATACCATATTCAAGCGGTATTTTTCATGCAGGATCAAATTCTGGATTTGGATTT
ACAACATTTTTAAATGTTTCATCTTCAAATGCATGCTCTTCAACCTCAATAACGTTATATCCTGATTCAC
GTAATATTTTTGGGGTAAATTTAGTTCCTGTTCCATTAACTGCGCTAAAAATAATTTTTAAATCTTTTTT
AGCTTCTTGCTCTTTTTTGTACGTCTCGGGATCCGGAGCTACCGCGGAGCCGCGTAGCAAACGTCCGCGT
GTGACGCTGCCGGCGTGTCCGGCGCATGGATCCGGAGCTACCATGAGTAAAGGAGAAGAACTTTTCACTG
GAGTTGTCCCAATTCTTGTTGAATTAGATGGTGATGTTAATGGGCACAAATTTTCTGTCAGTGGAGAGGG
TGAAGGTGATGCAACATACGGAAAACTTACCCTTAAATTTATTTGCACTACTGGAAAACTACCTGTTCCA
TGGCCAACACTTGTCACTACCCTGACTTATGGTGTTCAATGCTTTTCAAGATACCCAGATCATATGAAAC
GGCATGACTTTTTCAAGAGTGCCATGCCCGAAGGTTATGTACAGGAAAGAACTATATTTTTCAAAGATGA
CGGGAACTACAAGACACGTGCTGAAGTCAAGTTTGAAGGTGATACCCTTGTTAATAGAATCGAGTTAAAA
GGTATTGATTTTAAAGAAGATGGAAACATTCTTGGACACAAATTGGAATACAACTATAACTCACACAATG
TATACATCATGGCAGACAAACAAAAGAATGGAATCAAAGTTAACTTCAAAATTAGACACAACATTGAAGA
TGGAAGCGTTCAACTAGCAGACCATTATCAACAAAATACTCCAATTGGCGATGGCCCTGTCCTTTTACCA
GACAACCATTACCTGTCCACACAATCTAAGCTTTCGAAAGATCCCAACGAAAAGAGAGACCACATGGTCC
TTCTTGAGTTTGTAACAGCTGCTGGGATTACACATGGCATGGATGAACTATACAAATGAACTAGTTGTAC
AAAGTGGTTGATATCCAGCACAGTGGCGGCCGCTCGACAATCAACCTCTGGATTACAAAATTTGTGAAAG
ATTGACTGGTATTCTTAACTATGTTGCTCCTTTTACGCTATGTGGATACGCTGCTTTAATGCCTTTGTAT
CATGCTATTGCTTCCCGTATGGCTTTCATTTTCTCCTCCTTGTATAAATCCTGGTTGCTGTCTCTTTATG
AGGAGTTGTGGCCCGTTGTCAGGCAACGTGGCGTGGTGTGCACTGTGTTTGCTGACGCAACCCCCACTGG
TTGGGGCATTGCCACCACCTGTCAGCTCCTTTCCGGGACTTTCGCTTTCCCCCTCCCTATTGCCACGGCG
GAACTCATCGCCGCCTGCCTTGCCCGCTGCTGGACAGGGGCTCGGCTGTTGGGCACTGACAATTCCGTGG
TGTTGTCGGGGAAGCTGACGTCCTTTCCATGGCTGCTCGCCTGTGTTGCCACCTGGATTCTGCGCGGGAC
GTCCTTCTGCTACGTCCCTTCGGCCCTCAATCCAGCGGACCTTCCTTCCCGCGGCCTGCTGCCGGCTCTG
CGGCCTCTTCCGCGTCTTCGCCTTCGCCCTCAGACGAGTCGGATCTCCCTTTGGGCCGCCTCCCCGCCTG
GAATTCTGCAGATATCCGGTTAGTAATGAGTTTGGAATTAATTCTGTGGAATGTGTGTCAGTTAGGGTGT
GGAAAGTCCCCAGGCTCCCCAGCAGGCAGAAGTATGCAAAGCATGCATCTCAATTAGTCAGCAACCAGGT
GTGGAAAGTCCCCAGGCTCCCCAGCAGGCAGAAGTATGCAAAGCATGCATCTCAATTAGTCAGCAACCAT
AGTCCCGCCCCTAACTCCGCCCATCCCGCCCCTAACTCCGCCCAGTTCCGCCCATTCTCCGCCCCATGGC
TGACTAATTTTTTTTATTTATGCAGAGGCCGAGGCCGCCTCTGCCTCTGAGCTATTCCAGAAGTAGTGAG
GAGGCTTTTTTGGAGGCCTAGGCTTTTGCAAAAAGCTCCCGGGAGCTTGTATATCCATTTTCGGATCTGA
TCAGCACGTGCCACCATGACCGAGTACAAGCCCACGGTGCGCCTCGCCACCCGCGATGATGTCCCTAGGG
CCGTACGCACCCTCGCCGCCGCGTTCGCCGACTACCCCGCCACGCGCCACACCGTCGATCCGGACCGCCA
CATCGAGCGGGTCACCGAGCTGCAAGAACTCTTCCTCACGCGCGTCGGGCTCGACATCGGCAAGGTGTGG
GTCGCTGATGACGGCGCCGCCGTGGCGGTCTGGACCACGCCGGAGAGCGTCGAAGCGGGGGCGGTGTTCG
CCGAGATCGGCCCGCGCATGGCCGAGTTGAGCGGTTCCCGGCTGGCCGCGCAGCAACAGATGGAAGGCCT
CCTGGCGCCGCACCGGCCCAAGGAGCCCGCGTGGTTCCTGGCCACCGTCGGCGTTTCGCCCGACCACCAG
GGCAAGGGTCTGGGCAGCGCCGTCGTGCTCCCCGGAGTGGAAGCTGCCGAGCGCGCCGGGGTGCCTGCCT
TCCTGGAGACCTCCGCGCCCCGCAACCTCCCCTTCTACGAGCGGCTCGGCTTCACCGTCACCGCCGACGT
CGAGGTGCCCGAAGGACCGCGCACCTGGTGCATGACCCGCAAGCCCGGTGCCTAGGGTACCTTTAAGACC
AATGACTTACAAGGCAGCTGTAGATCTTAGCCACTTTTTAAAAGAAAAGGGGGGACTGGAAGGGCTAGCT
CACTCCCAACGAAGACAAGATCTGCTTTTTGCTTGTACTGGGTCTCTCTGGTTAGACCAGATCTGAGCCT
GGGAGCTCTCTGGCTAACTAGGGAACCCACTGCTTAAGCCTCAATAAAGCTTGCCTTGAGTGCTTCAAGT
AGTGTGTGCCCGTCTGTTGTGTGACTCTGGTAACTAGAGATCCCTCAGACCCTTTTAGTCAGTGTGGAAA
ATCTCTAGCAGTAGTAGTTCATGTCATCTTATTATTCAGTATTTATAACTTGCAAAGAAATGAATATCAG
AGAGTGAGAGGAACTTGTTTATTGCAGCTTATAATGGTTACAAATAAAGCAATAGCATCACAAATTTCAC
AAATAAAGCATTTTTTTCACTGCATTCTAGTTGTGGTTTGTCCAAACTCATCAATGTATCTTATCATGTC
TGGCTCTAGCTATCCCGCCCCTAACTCCGCCCATCCCGCCCCTAACTCCGCCCAGTTCCGCCCATTCTCC
GCCCCATGGCTGACTAATTTTTTTTATTTATGCAGAGGCCGAGGCCGCCTCGGCCTCTGAGCTATTCCAG
AAGTAGTGAGGAGGCTTTTTTGGAGGCCTAGGGACGTACCCAATTCGCCCTATAGTGAGTCGTATTACGC
GCGCTCACTGGCCGTCGTTTTACAACGTCGTGACTGGGAAAACCCTGGCGTTACCCAACTTAATCGCCTT
GCAGCACATCCCCCTTTCGCCAGCTGGCGTAATAGCGAAGAGGCCCGCACCGATCGCCCTTCCCAACAGT
TGCGCAGCCTGAATGGCGAATGGG
[124 nt withheld, positions 8005-8128]
C
[91 nt withheld, positions 8130-8220]
A
[49 nt withheld, positions 8222-8270]
CCTTTGACGTTGGAGTCCACGTTCTTT
[37 nt withheld, positions 8298-8334]
ACCCTATCTCGGTCTATTCTTTTGATTTATAAGGGATTTTGCCGATTTCGGCCTATTGGTTAAAAAATGA
GCTGATTTAACAAAAATTTAACGCGAATTTTAACAAAATATTAACGCTTACAATTTAGGTGGCACTTTTC
GGGGAAATGTGCGCGGAACCCCTATTTGTTTATTTTTCTAAATACATTCAAATATGTATCCGCTCATGAG
ACAATAACCCTGATAAATGCTTCAATAATATTGAAAAAGGAAGAGTATGAGTATTCAACATTTCCGTGTC
GCCCTTATTCCCTTTTTTGCGGCATTTTGCCTTCCTGTTTTTGCTCACCCAGAAACGCTGGTGAAAGTAA
AAGATGCTGAAGATCAGTTGGGTGCACGAGTGGGTTACATCGAACTGGATCTCAACAGCGGTAAGATCCT
TGAGAGTTTTCGCCCCGAAGAACGTTTTCCAATGATGAGCACTTTTAAAGTTCTGCTATGTGGCGCGGTA
TTATCCCGTATTGACGCCGGGCAAGAGCAACTCGGTCGCCGCATACACTATTCTCAGAATGACTTGGTTG
AGTACTCACCAGTCACAGAAAAGCATCTTACGGATGGCATGACAGTAAGAGAATTATGCAGTGCTGCCAT
AACCATGAGTGATAACACTGCGGCCAACTTACTTCTGACAACGATCGGAGGACCGAAGGAGCTAACCGCT
TTTTTGCACAACATGGGGGATCATGTAACTCGCCTTGATCGTTGGGAACCGGAGCTGAATGAAGCCATAC
CAAACGACGAGCGTGACACCACGATGCCTGTAGCAATGGCAACAACGTTGCGCAAACTATTAACTGGCGA
ACTACTTACTCTAGCTTCCCGGCAACAATTAATAGACTGGATGGAGGCGGATAAAGTTGCAGGACCACTT
CTGCGCTCGGCCCTTCCGGCTGGCTGGTTTATTGCTGATAAATCTGGAGCCGGTGAGCGTGGGTCTCGCG
GTATCATTGCAGCACTGGGGCCAGATGGTAAGCCCTCCCGTATCGTAGTTATCTACACGACGGGGAGTCA
GGCAACTATGGATGAACGAAATAGACAGATCGCTGAGATAGGTGCCTCACTGATTAAGCATTGGTAACTG
TCAGACCAAGTTTACTCATATATACTTTAGATTGATTTAAAACTTCATTTTTAATTTAAAAGGATCTAGG
TGAAGATCCTTTTTGATAATCTCATGACCAAAATCCCTTAACGTGAGTTTTCGTTCCACTGAGCGTCAGA
CCCCGTAGAAAAGATCAAAGGATCTTCTTGAGATCCTTTTTTTCTGCGCGTAATCTGCTGCTTGCAAACA
AAAAAACCACCGCTACCAGCGGTGGTTTGTTTGCCGGATCAAGAGCTACCAACTCTTTTTCCGAAGGTAA
CTGGCTTCAGCAGAGCGCAGATACCAAATACTGTTCTTCTAGTGTAGCCGTAGTTAGGCCACCACTTCAA
GAACTCTGTAGCACCGCCTACATACCTCGCTCTGCTAATCCTGTTACCAGTGGCTGCTGCCAGTGGCGAT
AAGTCGTGTCTTACCGGGTTGGACTCAAGACGATAGTTACCGGATAAGGCGCAGCGGTCGGGCTGAACGG
GGGGTTCGTGCACACAGCCCAGCTTGGAGCGAACGACCTACACCGAACTGAGATACCTACAGCGTGAGCT
ATGAGAAAGCGCCACGCTTCCCGAAGGGAGAAAGGCGGACAGGTATCCGGTAAGCGGCAGGGTCGGAACA
GGAGAGCGCACGAGGGAGCTTCCAGGGGGAAACGCCTGGTATCTTTATAGTCCTGTCGGGTTTCGCCACC
TCTGACTTGAGCGTCGATTTTTGTGATGCTCGTCAGGGGGGCGGAGCCTATGGAAAAACGCCAGCAACGC
GGCCTTTTTACGGTTCCTGGCCTTTTGCTGGCCTTTTGCTCACATG
